>Addgene plasmid #163237 | A5CXB1 | depositor full sequence | sequence record 316347 | Full Sequence
CACCACCACCACCACCACTGAGATCCGGCTGCTAACAAAGCCCGAAAGGAAGCTGAGTTGGCTGCTGCCA
CCGCTGAGCAATAACTAGCATAACCCCTTGGGGCCTCTAAACGGGTCTTGAGGGGTTTTTTGCTGAAAGG
AGGAACTATATCCGGATTGGCGAATGGG
[124 nt withheld, positions 169-292]
C
[91 nt withheld, positions 294-384]
A
[49 nt withheld, positions 386-434]
CCTTTGACGTTGGAGTCCACGTTCTTT
[37 nt withheld, positions 462-498]
ACCCTATCTCGGTCTATTCTTTTGATTTATAAGGGATTTTGCCGATTTCGGCCTATTGGTTAAAAAATGA
GCTGATTTAACAAAAATTTAACGCGAATTTTAACAAAATATTAACGTTTACAATTTCAGGTGGCACTTTT
CGGGGAAATGTGCGCGGAACCCCTATTTGTTTATTTTTCTAAATACATTCAAATATGTATCCGCTCATGA
GACAATAACCCTGATAAATGCTTCAATAATATTGAAAAAGGAAGAGTATGAGTATTCAACATTTCCGTGT
CGCCCTTATTCCCTTTTTTGCGGCATTTTGCCTTCCTGTTTTTGCTCACCCAGAAACGCTGGTGAAAGTA
AAAGATGCTGAAGATCAGTTGGGTGCACGAGTGGGTTACATCGAACTGGATCTCAACAGCGGTAAGATCC
TTGAGAGTTTTCGCCCCGAAGAACGTTTTCCAATGATGAGCACTTTTAAAGTTCTGCTATGTGGCGCGGT
ATTATCCCGTATTGACGCCGGGCAAGAGCAACTCGGTCGCCGCATACACTATTCTCAGAATGACTTGGTT
GAGTACTCACCAGTCACAGAAAAGCATCTTACGGATGGCATGACAGTAAGAGAATTATGCAGTGCTGCCA
TAACCATGAGTGATAACACTGCGGCCAACTTACTTCTGACAACGATCGGAGGACCGAAGGAGCTAACCGC
TTTTTTGCACAACATGGGGGATCATGTAACTCGCCTTGATCGTTGGGAACCGGAGCTGAATGAAGCCATA
CCAAACGACGAGCGTGACACCACGATGCCTGCAGCAATGGCAACAACGTTGCGCAAACTATTAACTGGCG
AACTACTTACTCTAGCTTCCCGGCAACAATTAATAGACTGGATGGAGGCGGATAAAGTTGCAGGACCACT
TCTGCGCTCGGCCCTTCCGGCTGGCTGGTTTATTGCTGATAAATCTGGAGCCGGTGAGCGTGGGTCTCGC
GGTATCATTGCAGCACTGGGGCCAGATGGTAAGCCCTCCCGTATCGTAGTTATCTACACGACGGGGAGTC
AGGCAACTATGGATGAACGAAATAGACAGATCGCTGAGATAGGTGCCTCACTGATTAAGCATTGGTAACT
GTCAGACCAAGTTTACTCATATATACTTTAGATTGATTTAAAACTTCATTTTTAATTTAAAAGGATCTAG
GTGAAGATCCTTTTTGATAATCTCATGACCAAAATCCCTTAACGTGAGTTTTCGTTCCACTGAGCGTCAG
ACCCCGTAGAAAAGATCAAAGGATCTTCTTGAGATCCTTTTTTTCTGCGCGTAATCTGCTGCTTGCAAAC
AAAAAAACCACCGCTACCAGCGGTGGTTTGTTTGCCGGATCAAGAGCTACCAACTCTTTTTCCGAAGGTA
ACTGGCTTCAGCAGAGCGCAGATACCAAATACTGTCCTTCTAGTGTAGCCGTAGTTAGGCCACCACTTCA
AGAACTCTGTAGCACCGCCTACATACCTCGCTCTGCTAATCCTGTTACCAGTGGCTGCTGCCAGTGGCGA
TAAGTCGTGTCTTACCGGGTTGGACTCAAGACGATAGTTACCGGATAAGGCGCAGCGGTCGGGCTGAACG
GGGGGTTCGTGCACACAGCCCAGCTTGGAGCGAACGACCTACACCGAACTGAGATACCTACAGCGTGAGC
TATGAGAAAGCGCCACGCTTCCCGAAGGGAGAAAGGCGGACAGGTATCCGGTAAGCGGCAGGGTCGGAAC
AGGAGAGCGCACGAGGGAGCTTCCAGGGGGAAACGCCTGGTATCTTTATAGTCCTGTCGGGTTTCGCCAC
CTCTGACTTGAGCGTCGATTTTTGTGATGCTCGTCAGGGGGGCGGAGCCTATGGAAAAACGCCAGCAACG
CGGCCTTTTTACGGTTCCTGGCCTTTTGCTGGCCTTTTGCTCACATGTTCTTTCCTGCGTTATCCCCTGA
TTCTGTGGATAACCGTATTACCGCCTTTGAGTGAGCTGATACCGCTCGCCGCAGCCGAACGACCGAGCGC
AGCGAGTCAGTGAGCGAGGAAGCGGAAGAGCGCCTGATGCGGTATTTTCTCCTTACGCATCTGTGCGGTA
TTTCACACCGCATATATGGTGCACTCTCAGTACAATCTGCTCTGATGCCGCATAGTTAAGCCAGTATACA
CTCCGCTATCGCTACGTGACTGGGTCATGGCTGCGCCCCGACACCCGCCAACACCCGCTGACGCGCCCTG
ACGGGCTTGTCTGCTCCCGGCATCCGCTTACAGACAAGCTGTGACCGTCTCCGGGAGCTGCATGTGTCAG
AGGTTTTCACCGTCATCACCGAAACGCGCGAGGCAGCTGCGGTAAAGCTCATCAGCGTGGTCGTGAAGCG
ATTCACAGATGTCTGCCTGTTCATCCGCGTCCAGCTCGTTGAGTTTCTCCAGAAGCGTTAATGTCTGGCT
TCTGATAAAGCGGGCCATGTTAAGGGCGGTTTTTTCCTGTTTGGTCACTGATGCCTCCGTGTAAGGGGGA
TTTCTGTTCATGGGGGTAATGATACCGATGAAACGAGAGAGGATGCTCACGATACGGGTTACTGATGATG
AACATGCCCGGTTACTGGAACGTTGTGAGGGTAAACAACTGGCGGTATGGATGCGGCGGGACCAGAGAAA
AATCACTCAGGGTCAATGCCAGCGCTTCGTTAATACAGATGTAGGTGTTCCACAGGGTAGCCAGCAGCAT
CCTGCGATGCAGATCCGGAACATAATGGTGCAGGGCGCTGACTTCCGCGTTTCCAGACTTTACGAAACAC
GGAAACCGAAGACCATTCATGTTGTTGCTCAGGTCGCAGACGTTTTGCAGCAGCAGTCGCTTCACGTTCG
CTCGCGTATCGGTGATTCATTCTGCTAACCAGTAAGGCAACCCCGCCAGCCTAGCCGGGTCCTCAACGAC
AGGAGCACGATCATGCGCACCCGTGGGGCCGCCATGCCGGCGATAATGGCCTGCTTCTCGCCGAAACGTT
TGGTGGCGGGACCAGTGACGAAGGCTTGAGCGAGGGCGTGCAAGATTCCGAATACCGCAAGCGACAGGCC
GATCATCGTCGCGCTCCAGCGAAAGCGGTCCTCGCCGAAAATGACCCAGAGCGCTGCCGGCACCTGTCCT
ACGAGTTGCATGATAAAGAAGACAGTCATAAGTGCGGCGACGATAGTCATGCCCCGCGCCCACCGGAAGG
AGCTGACTGGGTTGAAGGCTCTCAAGGGCATCGGTCGAGATCCCGGTGCCTAATGAGTGAGCTAACTTAC
ATTAATTGCGTTGCGCTCACTGCCCGCTTTCCAGTCGGGAAACCTGTCGTGCCAGCTGCATTAATGAATC
GGCCAACGCGCGGGGAGAGGCGGTTTGCGTATTGGGCGCCAGGGTGGTTTTTCTTTTCACCAGTGAGACG
GGCAACAGCTGATTGCCCTTCACCGCCTGGCCCTGAGAGAGTTGCAGCAAGCGGTCCACGCTGGTTTGCC
CCAGCAGGCGAAAATCCTGTTTGATGGTGGTTAACGGCGGGATATAACATGAGCTGTCTTCGGTATCGTC
GTATCCCACTACCGAGATATCCGCACCAACGCGCAGCCCGGACTCGGTAATGGCGCGCATTGCGCCCAGC
GCCATCTGATCGTTGGCAACCAGCATCGCAGTGGGAACGATGCCCTCATTCAGCATTTGCATGGTTTGTT
GAAAACCGGACATGGCACTCCAGTCGCCTTCCCGTTCCGCTATCGGCTGAATTTGATTGCGAGTGAGATA
TTTATGCCAGCCAGCCAGACGCAGACGCGCCGAGACAGAACTTAATGGGCCCGCTAACAGCGCGATTTGC
TGGTGACCCAATGCGACCAGATGCTCCACGCCCAGTCGCGTACCGTCTTCATGGGAGAAAATAATACTGT
TGATGGGTGTCTGGTCAGAGACATCAAGAAATAACGCCGGAACATTAGTGCAGGCAGCTTCCACAGCAAT
GGCATCCTGGTCATCCAGCGGATAGTTAATGATCAGCCCACTGACGCGTTGCGCGAGAAGATTGTGCACC
GCCGCTTTACAGGCTTCGACGCCGCTTCGTTCTACCATCGACACCACCACGCTGGCACCCAGTTGATCGG
CGCGAGATTTAATCGCCGCGACAATTTGCGACGGCGCGTGCAGGGCCAGACTGGAGGTGGCAACGCCAAT
CAGCAACGACTGTTTGCCCGCCAGTTGTTGTGCCACGCGGTTGGGAATGTAATTCAGCTCCGCCATCGCC
GCTTCCACTTTTTCCCGCGTTTTCGCAGAAACGTGGCTGGCCTGGTTCACCACGCGGGAAACGGTCTGAT
AAGAGACACCGGCATACTCTGCGACATCGTATAACGTTACTGGTTTCACATTCACCACCCTGAATTGACT
CTCTTCCGGGCGCTATCATGCCATACCGCGAAAGGTTTTGCGCCATTCGATGGTGTCCGGGATCTCGACG
CTCTCCCTTATGCGACTCCTGCATTAGGAAGCAGCCCAGTAGTAGGTTGAGGCCGTTGAGCACCGCCGCC
GCAAGGAATGGTGCATGCAAGGAGATGGCGCCCAACAGTCCCCCGGCCACGGGGCCTGCCACCATACCCA
CGCCGAAACAAGCGCTCATGAGCCCGAAGTGGCGAGCCCGATCTTCCCCATCGGTGATGTCGGCGATATA
GGCGCCAGCAACCGCACCTGTGGCGCCGGTGATGCCGGCCACGATGCGTCCGGCGTAGAGGATCGAGATC
TCGATCCCGCGAAATTAATACGACTCACTATAGGGGAATTGTGAGCGGATAACAATTCCCCTCTAGAAAT
AATTTTGTTTAACTTTAAGAAGGAGATATACATATGCAGACGATCAAAATTAGCAATATGGAAGCAAACA
ACATAATAAGGAAGTGCGTTCACTGCGGATTTTGTCTCGCTACCTGCCCGACGTACCAGCTTTTAGGGAA
CGAGTTGGACTCACCACGTGGTAGGATTTATTTGATAAAGTCCGTTCTGGAGAATCACCACTTTAGCAAG
AAGTCGATAGTCCACCTCGACAGGTGCTTGACTTGTAGATCCTGCGAAACAACTTGTCCGTCTGGTGTCG
AGTACGTGCAGCTGGTTAATATTGGGAGAAAGCTAGTAGAACAAAAGAGGCCTTTATGGCAGAAGGTGTA
CAGATACTTCATCCGACAGTTCTTAACCACTCCAATCCTATTCAACCCTATTGGGTTCATATTTCGACAC
TCCCAGATTAAGGGAAAGTCTATTAAGCCCATCATCAGGATCGGAACAGTGCTCCTTCTTGGTGGCTGCG
TTCAGCCAATAATCGCACCAAATATTAACCACTCTATAAAGAATATTCTAGCAAAGTTAGGCTACGAGAC
CATCGAGACACCACAGAAGCAATGCTGTGGTGCCATCGATCAGCATCTGTCTGTGAATCACGACGCTTTG
ATTCAAATCAAGAAGAATATCGATACATGGTTGAAGGTGAAGGCTGAAATGATTATTGTTTCGGCCTCAG
GTTGTGGATTGATGATTAAGGACTATGTTTCTATGTTCGAGAAATTGGACCCATATTACCAGAAGGCCCA
GCACATCGTCAATAAAACCAAGGATATCGCTGAATTTCTTGCTGACAAGAATTTGAATCAGCTGAACCTG
GAGAGGGTGAACATTGTTTATCACGAGCCATGCACCCTACAACACGGGCAGCAGTTAGGTGGCTTGGTTT
CCTCTATATTAAACTCATTGGGTTACCAGCAGACTCCCGTTGTCGATAGTCACCTTTGTTGCGGCTCAGC
TGGTACATATTCAATTTTCCAACCCAAGTTGAGCCAACAGCTCAGAGCCAACAAGCTGAAGCATCTGCAA
ATCGCTAACCCGCAGATGATCGTTACAGCTAATATAGGCTGCTTGATTCACCTGCAGAAGAAGGCTAAGA
TACCAGTCAAACACTGGGTCGAGCTGCTGGACAATGCAGCAGCCTTGGAACACCACCATCAC
Features (pLannotate 1.2.2; 18 found; start..end, strand, type, name):
     28..77      +  CDS            SET1 (fragment): solubility-enhancement tag derived from T7 phage gene 10B
     85..132     +  terminator     T7 terminator: transcription terminator for bacteriophage T7 RNA polymerase
    169..624     +  rep_origin     f1 ori (sequence partly withheld): f1 bacteriophage origin of replication; arrow indicates direction of (+) strand synthesis
    651..755     +  promoter       AmpR promoter: bla
    756..1616    +  CDS            AmpR: β-lactamase; bla; confers resistance to ampicillin, carbenicillin, and related antibiotics
   1787..2375    +  rep_origin     ori: high-copy-number ColE1/pMB1/pBR322/pUC origin of replication
   2561..2703    -  misc_feature   bom: basis of mobility region from pBR322
   2805..2996    -  CDS            rop: Rop protein, which maintains plasmids at low copy number; rop
   3013..3393    +  CDS            YPB1_ECOLX: Protein predicted: Swiss-Prot protein existence level 4. From Escherichia coli.
   3465..3756    -  CDS            TcR (fragment): tetracycline efflux protein; tet; confers resistance to tetracycline
   3771..3792    -  protein_bind   CAP binding site: CAP binding activates transcription in the presence of cAMP. E. coli catabolite activator protein
   3805..4887    -  CDS            lacI: lac repressor; lacI; The lac repressor binds to the lac operator to inhibit transcription in E. coli. This inhibition can be relieved by adding lactose or isopropyl-β-D-thiogalactopyranoside (IPTG).
   4888..4965    -  promoter       lacI promoter: lacI
   4973..5252    -  CDS            TcR (fragment): tetracycline efflux protein; tet; confers resistance to tetracycline
   5274..5292    +  promoter       T7 promoter: promoter for bacteriophage T7 RNA polymerase
   5293..5317    +  protein_bind   lac operator: The lac repressor binds to the lac operator to inhibit transcription in E. coli. This inhibition can be relieved by adding lactose or isopropyl-β-D-thiogalactopyranoside (IPTG). lac repressor encoded by lacI
   5332..5354    +  RBS            RBS: efficient ribosome binding site from bacteriophage T7 gene 10 (Olins and Rangwala, 1989)
   6499..15      +  CDS            9xHis (across the origin): 9xHis affinity tag
