[The description below was written by a language model from this plasmid's Addgene catalogue record and pLannotate feature annotations shown in this document.]
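Description:
A5CXB1 is a bacterial expression plasmid built on the pET21a(+) backbone for inducible production of the protein with UniProt identifier A5CXB1, a cysteine-rich domain containing protein from Candidatus Vesicomyosocius. The 6,510 nt plasmid is propagated in E. coli through a ColE1/pMB1-type origin and selected with ampicillin via the β-lactamase gene and its own promoter. The catalogue lists it as high copy, although the annotation also shows the pBR322-derived rop gene and bom region, which normally moderate copy number. An f1 origin is present as well, together with residual tetracycline-resistance fragments and a small predicted ORF that are backbone remnants rather than functional parts.

Expression follows the standard pET arrangement. A T7 promoter is followed directly by a lac operator and the strong ribosome binding site from T7 gene 10, and a T7 terminator closes the transcription unit. The plasmid carries lacI under its own promoter, so the lac repressor holds transcription off until IPTG is added in a host that supplies T7 RNA polymerase. The insert itself is not annotated in the feature table, but it evidently lies in the unannotated stretch between the ribosome binding site and the C-terminal polyhistidine tag that spans the sequence origin. The catalogue describes that tag as 10xHis, while the annotation detects 9xHis. The catalogue also lists an N-terminal T7 tag on the backbone, which the feature table does not show. A short match to a T7 gene 10B-derived solubility tag appears just upstream of the terminator.

The His tag permits metal-affinity purification. The plasmid was deposited with a study that experimentally tested enzyme functional annotations in the EC 1.1.3.15 class, which suggests it was used for recombinant production of this protein for activity testing.
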