Addgene plasmid #163237: A5CXB1
Purpose: Inducible expression of UniProt identifier A5CXB1
Depositing lab: Martin Engqvist. Depositing organization: Chalmers University of Technology. Publication: Experimental and computational investigation of enzyme functional annotations uncovers misannotation in the EC 1.1.3.15 enzyme class. Rembeza E, Engqvist MKM. PLoS Comput Biol. 2021 Sep 23;17(9):e1009446. doi: 10.1371/journal.pcbi.1009446. eCollection 2021 Sep. PubMed 34555022.
Backbone
  Vector backbone: pET21a(+)
  Vector type: Bacterial Expression
Growth in bacteria
  Bacterial resistance: Ampicillin, 100 μg/mL
  Growth temperature: 37°C
  Growth strain: DH5alpha
  Copy number: High Copy
Gene/Insert
  Gene/Insert name: A5CXB1 (alt name: cysteine-rich domain containing protein)
  Species: Candidatus vesicomyosocius
  Promoter: T7
  Tag / fusion protein: T7 (N terminal on backbone); 10xHis (C terminal on backbone)
  Cloning method: Unknown
  Sequencing primers: 5′ T7; 3′ T7-term
Terms and licenses: Academic/Nonprofit Terms; Industry Terms: Not Available to Industry
Depositor comments: Insert name is a UniProt identifier
How to cite: A5CXB1 was a gift from Martin Engqvist (Addgene plasmid # 163237 ; http://n2t.net/addgene:163237 ; RRID:Addgene_163237)
