>Addgene plasmid #163237 | A5CXB1 | depositor partial sequence | sequence record 316348 | insert gene sequence
ATGCAGACGATCAAAATTAGCAATATGGAAGCAAACAACATAATAAGGAAGTGCGTTCACTGCGGATTTT
GTCTCGCTACCTGCCCGACGTACCAGCTTTTAGGGAACGAGTTGGACTCACCACGTGGTAGGATTTATTT
GATAAAGTCCGTTCTGGAGAATCACCACTTTAGCAAGAAGTCGATAGTCCACCTCGACAGGTGCTTGACT
TGTAGATCCTGCGAAACAACTTGTCCGTCTGGTGTCGAGTACGTGCAGCTGGTTAATATTGGGAGAAAGC
TAGTAGAACAAAAGAGGCCTTTATGGCAGAAGGTGTACAGATACTTCATCCGACAGTTCTTAACCACTCC
AATCCTATTCAACCCTATTGGGTTCATATTTCGACACTCCCAGATTAAGGGAAAGTCTATTAAGCCCATC
ATCAGGATCGGAACAGTGCTCCTTCTTGGTGGCTGCGTTCAGCCAATAATCGCACCAAATATTAACCACT
CTATAAAGAATATTCTAGCAAAGTTAGGCTACGAGACCATCGAGACACCACAGAAGCAATGCTGTGGTGC
CATCGATCAGCATCTGTCTGTGAATCACGACGCTTTGATTCAAATCAAGAAGAATATCGATACATGGTTG
AAGGTGAAGGCTGAAATGATTATTGTTTCGGCCTCAGGTTGTGGATTGATGATTAAGGACTATGTTTCTA
TGTTCGAGAAATTGGACCCATATTACCAGAAGGCCCAGCACATCGTCAATAAAACCAAGGATATCGCTGA
ATTTCTTGCTGACAAGAATTTGAATCAGCTGAACCTGGAGAGGGTGAACATTGTTTATCACGAGCCATGC
ACCCTACAACACGGGCAGCAGTTAGGTGGCTTGGTTTCCTCTATATTAAACTCATTGGGTTACCAGCAGA
CTCCCGTTGTCGATAGTCACCTTTGTTGCGGCTCAGCTGGTACATATTCAATTTTCCAACCCAAGTTGAG
CCAACAGCTCAGAGCCAACAAGCTGAAGCATCTGCAAATCGCTAACCCGCAGATGATCGTTACAGCTAAT
ATAGGCTGCTTGATTCACCTGCAGAAGAAGGCTAAGATACCAGTCAAACACTGGGTCGAGCTGCTGGACA
ATGCAGCAGCCTTGGAACACCACCATCAC
